>Addgene plasmid #66181 | pET15b+PCNA3 T180C | depositor full sequence | sequence record 112855 | pET15b+PCNA3 T180C sequence 6485 bps
TTCTTGAAGACGAAAGGGCCTCGTGATACGCCTATTTTTATAGGTTAATGTCATGATAATAATGGTTTCT
TAGACGTCAGGTGGCACTTTTCGGGGAAATGTGCGCGGAACCCCTATTTGTTTATTTTTCTAAATACATT
CAAATATGTATCCGCTCATGAGACAATAACCCTGATAAATGCTTCAATAATATTGAAAAAGGAAGAGTAT
GAGTATTCAACATTTCCGTGTCGCCCTTATTCCCTTTTTTGCGGCATTTTGCCTTCCTGTTTTTGCTCAC
CCAGAAACGCTGGTGAAAGTAAAAGATGCTGAAGATCAGTTGGGTGCACGAGTGGGTTACATCGAACTGG
ATCTCAACAGCGGTAAGATCCTTGAGAGTTTTCGCCCCGAAGAACGTTTTCCAATGATGAGCACTTTTAA
AGTTCTGCTATGTGGCGCGGTATTATCCCGTGTTGACGCCGGGCAAGAGCAACTCGGTCGCCGCATACAC
TATTCTCAGAATGACTTGGTTGAGTACTCACCAGTCACAGAAAAGCATCTTACGGATGGCATGACAGTAA
GAGAATTATGCAGTGCTGCCATAACCATGAGTGATAACACTGCGGCCAACTTACTTCTGACAACGATCGG
AGGACCGAAGGAGCTAACCGCTTTTTTGCACAACATGGGGGATCATGTAACTCGCCTTGATCGTTGGGAA
CCGGAGCTGAATGAAGCCATACCAAACGACGAGCGTGACACCACGATGCCTGCAGCAATGGCAACAACGT
TGCGCAAACTATTAACTGGCGAACTACTTACTCTAGCTTCCCGGCAACAATTAATAGACTGGATGGAGGC
GGATAAAGTTGCAGGACCACTTCTGCGCTCGGCCCTTCCGGCTGGCTGGTTTATTGCTGATAAATCTGGA
GCCGGTGAGCGTGGGTCTCGCGGTATCATTGCAGCACTGGGGCCAGATGGTAAGCCCTCCCGTATCGTAG
TTATCTACACGACGGGGAGTCAGGCAACTATGGATGAACGAAATAGACAGATCGCTGAGATAGGTGCCTC
ACTGATTAAGCATTGGTAACTGTCAGACCAAGTTTACTCATATATACTTTAGATTGATTTAAAACTTCAT
TTTTAATTTAAAAGGATCTAGGTGAAGATCCTTTTTGATAATCTCATGACCAAAATCCCTTAACGTGAGT
TTTCGTTCCACTGAGCGTCAGACCCCGTAGAAAAGATCAAAGGATCTTCTTGAGATCCTTTTTTTCTGCG
CGTAATCTGCTGCTTGCAAACAAAAAAACCACCGCTACCAGCGGTGGTTTGTTTGCCGGATCAAGAGCTA
CCAACTCTTTTTCCGAAGGTAACTGGCTTCAGCAGAGCGCAGATACCAAATACTGTCCTTCTAGTGTAGC
CGTAGTTAGGCCACCACTTCAAGAACTCTGTAGCACCGCCTACATACCTCGCTCTGCTAATCCTGTTACC
AGTGGCTGCTGCCAGTGGCGATAAGTCGTGTCTTACCGGGTTGGACTCAAGACGATAGTTACCGGATAAG
GCGCAGCGGTCGGGCTGAACGGGGGGTTCGTGCACACAGCCCAGCTTGGAGCGAACGACCTACACCGAAC
TGAGATACCTACAGCGTGAGCTATGAGAAAGCGCCACGCTTCCCGAAGGGAGAAAGGCGGACAGGTATCC
GGTAAGCGGCAGGGTCGGAACAGGAGAGCGCACGAGGGAGCTTCCAGGGGGAAACGCCTGGTATCTTTAT
AGTCCTGTCGGGTTTCGCCACCTCTGACTTGAGCGTCGATTTTTGTGATGCTCGTCAGGGGGGCGGAGCC
TATGGAAAAACGCCAGCAACGCGGCCTTTTTACGGTTCCTGGCCTTTTGCTGGCCTTTTGCTCACATGTT
CTTTCCTGCGTTATCCCCTGATTCTGTGGATAACCGTATTACCGCCTTTGAGTGAGCTGATACCGCTCGC
CGCAGCCGAACGACCGAGCGCAGCGAGTCAGTGAGCGAGGAAGCGGAAGAGCGCCTGATGCGGTATTTTC
TCCTTACGCATCTGTGCGGTATTTCACACCGCATATATGGTGCACTCTCAGTACAATCTGCTCTGATGCC
GCATAGTTAAGCCAGTATACACTCCGCTATCGCTACGTGACTGGGTCATGGCTGCGCCCCGACACCCGCC
AACACCCGCTGACGCGCCCTGACGGGCTTGTCTGCTCCCGGCATCCGCTTACAGACAAGCTGTGACCGTC
TCCGGGAGCTGCATGTGTCAGAGGTTTTCACCGTCATCACCGAAACGCGCGAGGCAGCTGCGGTAAAGCT
CATCAGCGTGGTCGTGAAGCGATTCACAGATGTCTGCCTGTTCATCCGCGTCCAGCTCGTTGAGTTTCTC
CAGAAGCGTTAATGTCTGGCTTCTGATAAAGCGGGCCATGTTAAGGGCGGTTTTTTCCTGTTTGGTCACT
GATGCCTCCGTGTAAGGGGGATTTCTGTTCATGGGGGTAATGATACCGATGAAACGAGAGAGGATGCTCA
CGATACGGGTTACTGATGATGAACATGCCCGGTTACTGGAACGTTGTGAGGGTAAACAACTGGCGGTATG
GATGCGGCGGGACCAGAGAAAAATCACTCAGGGTCAATGCCAGCGCTTCGTTAATACAGATGTAGGTGTT
CCACAGGGTAGCCAGCAGCATCCTGCGATGCAGATCCGGAACATAATGGTGCAGGGCGCTGACTTCCGCG
TTTCCAGACTTTACGAAACACGGAAACCGAAGACCATTCATGTTGTTGCTCAGGTCGCAGACGTTTTGCA
GCAGCAGTCGCTTCACGTTCGCTCGCGTATCGGTGATTCATTCTGCTAACCAGTAAGGCAACCCCGCCAG
CCTAGCCGGGTCCTCAACGACAGGAGCACGATCATGCGCACCCGTGGCCAGGACCCAACGCTGCCCGAGA
TGCGCCGCGTGCGGCTGCTGGAGATGGCGGACGCGATGGATATGTTCTGCCAAGGGTTGGTTTGCGCATT
CACAGTTCTCCGCAAGAATTGATTGGCTCCAATTCTTGGAGTGGTGAATCCGTTAGCGAGGTGCCGCCGG
CTTCCATTCAGGTCGAGGTGGCCCGGCTCCATGCACCGCGACGCAACGCGGGGAGGCAGACAAGGTATAG
GGCGGCGCCTACAATCCATGCCAACCCGTTCCATGTGCTCGCCGAGGCGGCATAAATCGCCGTGACGATC
AGCGGTCCAGTGATCGAAGTTAGGCTGGTAAGAGCCGCGAGCGATCCTTGAAGCTGTCCCTGATGGTCGT
CATCTACCTGCCTGGACAGCATGGCCTGCAACGCGGGCATCCCGATGCCGCCGGAAGCGAGAAGAATCAT
AATGGGGAAGGCCATCCAGCCTCGCGTCGCGAACGCCAGCAAGACGTAGCCCAGCGCGTCGGCCGCCATG
CCGGCGATAATGGCCTGCTTCTCGCCGAAACGTTTGGTGGCGGGACCAGTGACGAAGGCTTGAGCGAGGG
CGTGCAAGATTCCGAATACCGCAAGCGACAGGCCGATCATCGTCGCGCTCCAGCGAAAGCGGTCCTCGCC
GAAAATGACCCAGAGCGCTGCCGGCACCTGTCCTACGAGTTGCATGATAAAGAAGACAGTCATAAGTGCG
GCGACGATAGTCATGCCCCGCGCCCACCGGAAGGAGCTGACTGGGTTGAAGGCTCTCAAGGGCATCGGTC
GAGATCCCGGTGCCTAATGAGTGAGCTAACTTACATTAATTGCGTTGCGCTCACTGCCCGCTTTCCAGTC
GGGAAACCTGTCGTGCCAGCTGCATTAATGAATCGGCCAACGCGCGGGGAGAGGCGGTTTGCGTATTGGG
CGCCAGGGTGGTTTTTCTTTTCACCAGTGAGACGGGCAACAGCTGATTGCCCTTCACCGCCTGGCCCTGA
GAGAGTTGCAGCAAGCGGTCCACGCTGGTTTGCCCCAGCAGGCGAAAATCCTGTTTGATGGTGGTTAACG
GCGGGATATAACATGAGCTGTCTTCGGTATCGTCGTATCCCACTACCGAGATATCCGCACCAACGCGCAG
CCCGGACTCGGTAATGGCGCGCATTGCGCCCAGCGCCATCTGATCGTTGGCAACCAGCATCGCAGTGGGA
ACGATGCCCTCATTCAGCATTTGCATGGTTTGTTGAAAACCGGACATGGCACTCCAGTCGCCTTCCCGTT
CCGCTATCGGCTGAATTTGATTGCGAGTGAGATATTTATGCCAGCCAGCCAGACGCAGACGCGCCGAGAC
AGAACTTAATGGGCCCGCTAACAGCGCGATTTGCTGGTGACCCAATGCGACCAGATGCTCCACGCCCAGT
CGCGTACCGTCTTCATGGGAGAAAATAATACTGTTGATGGGTGTCTGGTCAGAGACATCAAGAAATAACG
CCGGAACATTAGTGCAGGCAGCTTCCACAGCAATGGCATCCTGGTCATCCAGCGGATAGTTAATGATCAG
CCCACTGACGCGTTGCGCGAGAAGATTGTGCACCGCCGCTTTACAGGCTTCGACGCCGCTTCGTTCTACC
ATCGACACCACCACGCTGGCACCCAGTTGATCGGCGCGAGATTTAATCGCCGCGACAATTTGCGACGGCG
CGTGCAGGGCCAGACTGGAGGTGGCAACGCCAATCAGCAACGACTGTTTGCCCGCCAGTTGTTGTGCCAC
GCGGTTGGGAATGTAATTCAGCTCCGCCATCGCCGCTTCCACTTTTTCCCGCGTTTTCGCAGAAACGTGG
CTGGCCTGGTTCACCACGCGGGAAACGGTCTGATAAGAGACACCGGCATACTCTGCGACATCGTATAACG
TTACTGGTTTCACATTCACCACCCTGAATTGACTCTCTTCCGGGCGCTATCATGCCATACCGCGAAAGGT
TTTGCGCCATTCGATGGTGTCCGGGATCTCGACGCTCTCCCTTATGCGACTCCTGCATTAGGAAGCAGCC
CAGTAGTAGGTTGAGGCCGTTGAGCACCGCCGCCGCAAGGAATGGTGCATGCAAGGAGATGGCGCCCAAC
AGTCCCCCGGCCACGGGGCCTGCCACCATACCCACGCCGAAACAAGCGCTCATGAGCCCGAAGTGGCGAG
CCCGATCTTCCCCATCGGTGATGTCGGCGATATAGGCGCCAGCAACCGCACCTGTGGCGCCGGTGATGCC
GGCCACGATGCGTCCGGCGTAGAGGATCGAGATCTCGATCCCGCGAAATTAATACGACTCACTATAGGGG
AATTGTGAGCGGATAACAATTCCCCTCTAGAAATAATTTTGTTTAACTTTAAGAAGGAGATATACCATGG
GCAGCAGCCATCATCATCATCATCACAGCAGCGGCCTGGTGCCGCGCGGCAGCCATATGATCTACCTGAA
ATCTTTCGAACGTAACATCCGCCTGATCAATATGAAAGTGGTTTACGATGATGTTCGTGTGCTGAAAGAT
ATTATCCAGGCGCTGGCCCGCCTGGTTGATGAAGCCGTGCTGAAATTCAAACAGGATAGCGTTGAACTGG
TGGCACTGGATCGTGCGCATATTAGCCTGATCTCTGTTAACCTGCCGCGCGAAATGTTCAAAGAATACGA
TGTGAACGATGAATTTAAATTCGGTTTCAACACCCAGTACCTGATGAAAATCCTGAAAGTTGCAAAACGT
AAAGAAGCCATTGAAATCGCAAGTGAAAGCCCGGATAGTGTGATTATCAACATTATCGGCAGCACCAATC
GTGAATTTAACGTTCGCAATCTGGAAGTGTCTGAACAGGAAATTCCGGAAATCAACCTGCAGTTCGATAT
TAGTGCGACGATCAGCTCTGATGGTTTTAAAAGTGCCATCAGCGAAGTTTCTACCGTGACGGATAATGTG
GTTGTGGAAGGTCACGAAGATCGCATTCTGATCAAAGCAGAAGGCGAAAGCGAAGTTGAAGTGGAATTTT
CTAAAGATTGCGGCGGTCTGCAGGATCTGGAATTTAGTAAAGAAAGCAAAAATTCTTACAGTGCGGAATA
CCTGGATGATGTTCTGTCTCTGACGAAACTGAGTGATTACGTGAAAATCAGCTTCGGCAACCAGAAACCG
CTGCAGCTGTTTTTCAATATGGAAGGCGGTGGCAAAGTTACGTACCTGCTGGCGCCGAAAGTGTGAAGAG
CGGATCCGGCTGCTAACAAAGCCCGAAAGGAAGCTGAGTTGGCTGCTGCCACCGCTGAGCAATAACTAGC
ATAACCCCTTGGGGCCTCTAAACGGGTCTTGAGGGGTTTTTTGCTGAAAGGAGGAACTATATCCGGATAT
CCCGCAAGAGGCCCGGCAGTACCGGCATAACCAAGCCTATGCCTACAGCATCCAGGGTGACGGTGCCGAG
GATGACGATGAGCGCATTGTTAGATTTCATACACGGTGCCTGACTGCGTTAGCAATTTAACTGTGATAAA
CTACCGCATTAAAGCTTATCGATGATAAGCTGTCAAACATGAGAA
Features (pLannotate 1.2.2; 21 found; start..end, strand, type, name):
    104..208     +  promoter       AmpR promoter: bla
    209..1069    +  CDS            AmpR: β-lactamase; bla; confers resistance to ampicillin, carbenicillin, and related antibiotics
   1240..1828    +  rep_origin     ori: high-copy-number ColE1/pMB1/pBR322/pUC origin of replication
   2014..2156    -  misc_feature   bom: basis of mobility region from pBR322
   2258..2449    -  CDS            rop: Rop protein, which maintains plasmids at low copy number; rop
   2466..2846    +  CDS            YPB1_ECOLX: Protein predicted: Swiss-Prot protein existence level 4. From Escherichia coli.
   3088..3712    -  CDS            TcR (fragment): tetracycline efflux protein; tet; confers resistance to tetracycline
   3727..3748    -  protein_bind   CAP binding site: CAP binding activates transcription in the presence of cAMP. E. coli catabolite activator protein
   3761..4843    -  CDS            lacI: lac repressor; lacI; The lac repressor binds to the lac operator to inhibit transcription in E. coli. This inhibition can be relieved by adding lactose or isopropyl-β-D-thiogalactopyranoside (IPTG).
   4844..4921    -  promoter       lacI promoter: lacI
   4929..5208    -  CDS            TcR (fragment): tetracycline efflux protein; tet; confers resistance to tetracycline
   5230..5248    +  promoter       T7 promoter: promoter for bacteriophage T7 RNA polymerase
   5249..5273    +  protein_bind   lac operator: The lac repressor binds to the lac operator to inhibit transcription in E. coli. This inhibition can be relieved by adding lactose or isopropyl-β-D-thiogalactopyranoside (IPTG). lac repressor encoded by lacI
   5288..5310    +  RBS            RBS: efficient ribosome binding site from bacteriophage T7 gene 10 (Olins and Rangwala, 1989)
   5329..5345    +  CDS            capTEV™ (fragment): composite tag for in vivo biotinylation, TEV protease cleavage, and 6xHis tagging
   5356..5373    +  CDS            thrombin site: thrombin recognition and cleavage site
   5422..6153    +  CDS            pcn3: PCNA3_SACS2 - Also known as pcnA-1. Experimental evidence at protein level: Swiss-Prot protein existence level 1. One of the sliding clamp subunits that acts as a moving platform for DNA processing. Responsible for tethering the catalytic subunit of DNA polymerase to DNA during high-speed replication. DNA polymerase I, DNA ligase and the flap endonuclease may be constitutively associated with the PCNA heterotrimer forming a scanning complex able to couple DNA synthesis and Okazaki fragment maturation. Heterotrimer stimulates the Holliday junction resolvase Hjc. From Saccharolobus solfataricus
   6169..6218    +  CDS            SET1 (fragment): solubility-enhancement tag derived from T7 phage gene 10B
   6226..6273    +  terminator     T7 terminator: transcription terminator for bacteriophage T7 RNA polymerase
   6296..6400    -  CDS            TcR (fragment): tetracycline efflux protein; tet; confers resistance to tetracycline
   6448..6476    -  promoter       tet promoter: E. coli promoter for tetracycline efflux protein gene
