[The description below was written by a language model from this plasmid's Addgene catalogue record and pLannotate feature annotations shown in this document.]
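Description:
pET15b+PCNA3 T180C is a bacterial expression plasmid built on the Novagen pET-15b(+) backbone (6,485 bp in total) for producing a point mutant of PCNA3, one of the three DNA polymerase sliding clamp subunits of the archaeon Sulfolobus (Saccharolobus) solfataricus P2. It is maintained in E. coli through a pBR322-type ColE1 origin accompanied by the rop gene and bom region, which accounts for the low copy number recorded. Selection is by ampicillin through the β-lactamase gene. The tetracycline-resistance fragments and tet promoter in the feature table are non-functional remnants of the pBR322 lineage.

The insert, roughly 0.8 kb, was subcloned between NdeI and BamHI from a synthetic gene codon-optimized for E. coli, and it carries the T180C substitution. It lies downstream of a T7 promoter with an adjacent lac operator and the T7 gene 10 ribosome binding site, and is followed by the T7 terminator. The plasmid-borne lacI gene supplies repressor, so expression requires a host that provides T7 RNA polymerase and is induced with IPTG. The backbone contributes an N-terminal His6 tag followed by a thrombin cleavage site, allowing metal-affinity purification and optional tag removal. The short "capTEV" and "SET1" fragment annotations most likely reflect partial matches to the His tag and to vector sequence near the terminator rather than additional functional tags.

In nature PCNA3 assembles with PCNA1 and PCNA2 into a heterotrimeric ring. The associated publication title indicates that engineered cysteines such as T180C were used to introduce selective intersubunit disulfide bonds, stabilizing this self-assembling scaffold to enhance the activity of an artificial multienzyme complex.
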