Addgene plasmid #66181: pET15b+PCNA3 T180C
Purpose: Expresses the T180C mutant of Sulfolobus solfataricus PCNA3
Depositing lab: Teruyuki Nagamune. Depositing organization: The University of Tokyo. Publication: Introduction of selective intersubunit disulfide bonds into self-assembly protein scaffold to enhance an artificial multienzyme complex's activity. Hirakawa H, Kakitani A, Nagamune T. Biotechnol Bioeng. 2013 Jul;110(7):1858-64. doi: 10.1002/bit.24861. Epub 2013 Feb 22. PubMed 23404255.
Backbone
  Vector backbone: pET-15b(+)
  Backbone manufacturer: Novagen
  Backbone size w/o insert (bp): 5698
  Total vector size (bp): 6485
  Vector type: Bacterial Expression
Growth in bacteria
  Bacterial resistance: Ampicillin, 100 μg/mL
  Growth temperature: 37°C
  Growth strain: DH5alpha
  Growth instructions: Supplement with 1% glucose is recommended to suppress leaky expression.
  Copy number: Low Copy
Gene/Insert
  Gene/Insert name: DNA polymerase sliding clamp 3 (alt name: PCNA3)
  Species: Synthetic; Sulfolobus solfataricus P2
  Insert size (bp): 798
  Mutation: T180C
  GenBank ID: NP_341944
  Promoter: T7 promoter
  Tag / fusion protein: His6 tag (N terminal on backbone)
  Cloning method: Restriction Enzyme; 5′ cloning site NdeI (not destroyed); 3′ cloning site BamHI (not destroyed)
  Sequencing primers: 5′ T7; 3′ T7 Terminal
Terms and licenses: Academic/Nonprofit Terms; Industry Terms: Not Available to Industry
Depositor comments: The PCNA3 gene was subcloned from a synthetic gene whose codons are optimized for E. coli expression.
How to cite: pET15b+PCNA3 T180C was a gift from Teruyuki Nagamune (Addgene plasmid # 66181 ; http://n2t.net/addgene:66181 ; RRID:Addgene_66181)
