>Addgene plasmid #66181 | pET15b+PCNA3 T180C | addgene partial sequence | sequence record 117602 | T7term 5'-GCTAGTTATTGCTCAGCGG-3'
TTGTTAGCAGCCGGATCCGCTCTTCACACTTTCGGCGCCAGCAGGTACGTAACTTTGCCACCGCCTTCCA
TATTGAAAAACAGCTGCAGCGGTTTCTGGTTGCCGAAGCTGATTTTCACGTAATCACTCAGTTTCGTCAG
AGACAGAACATCATCCAGGTATTCCGCACTGTAAGAATTTTTGCTTTCTTTACTAAATTCCAGATCCTGC
AGACCGCCGCAATCTTTAGAAAATTCCACTTCAACTTCGCTTTCGCCTTCTGCTTTGATCAGAATGCGAT
CTTCGTGACCTTCCACAACCACATTATCCGTCACGGTAGAAACTTCGCTGATGGCACTTTTAAAACCATC
AGAGCTGATCGTCGCACTAATATCGAACTGCAGGTTGATTTCCGGAATTTCCTGTTCAGACACTTCCAGA
TTGCGAACGTTAAATTCACGATTGGTGCTGCCGATAATGTTGATAATCACACTATCCGGGCTTTCACTTG
CGATTTCAATGGCTTCTTTACGTTTTGCAACTTTCAGGATTTTCATCAGGTACTGGGTGTTGAAACCGAA
TTTAAATTCATCGTTCACATCGTATTCTTTGAACATTTCGCGCGGCAGGTTAACAGAGATCAGGCTAATA
TGCGCACGATCCAGTGCCACCAGTTCAACGCTATCCTGTTTGAATTTCAGCACGGCTTCATCAACCAGGC
GGGCCAGCGCCTGGATAATATCTTTCAGCACACGAACATCATCGTAAACCACTTTCATATTGATCAGGCG
GATGTTACGTTCGAAAGATTTCAGGTAGATCATATGGCTGCCGCGCGGCACCAGGCCGCTGCTGTGATGA
TGATGATGATGGCTGCTGCCCATGGTATATCTCCTTCTTAA
