>Addgene plasmid #66181 | pET15b+PCNA3 T180C | addgene partial sequence | sequence record 117603 | T7 5'-TAATACGACTCACTATAGGG-3'
GCAGCGGCCTGGTGCCGCGCGGCAGCCATATGATCTACCTGAAATCTTTCGAACGTAACATCCGCCTGAT
CAATATGAAAGTGGTTTACGATGATGTTCGTGTGCTGAAAGATATTATCCAGGCGCTGGCCCGCCTGGTT
GATGAAGCCGTGCTGAAATTCAAACAGGATAGCGTTGAACTGGTGGCACTGGATCGTGCGCATATTAGCC
TGATCTCTGTTAACCTGCCGCGCGAAATGTTCAAAGAATACGATGTGAACGATGAATTTAAATTCGGTTT
CAACACCCAGTACCTGATGAAAATCCTGAAAGTTGCAAAACGTAAAGAAGCCATTGAAATCGCAAGTGAA
AGCCCGGATAGTGTGATTATCAACATTATCGGCAGCACCAATCGTGAATTTAACGTTCGCAATCTGGAAG
TGTCTGA
